>Addgene plasmid #202054 | 1BR9-BFP | addgene full sequence | sequence record 405826 | Addgene NGS Result
CGACGCTCTCCCTTATGCGACTCCTGCATTAGGAAGCAGCCCAGTAGTAGGTTGAGGCCGTTGAGCACCG
CCGCCGCAAGGAATGGTGCATGCAAGGAGATGGCGCCCAACAGTCCCCCGGCCACGGGGCCTGCCACCAT
ACCCACGCCGAAACAAGCGCTCATGAGCCCGAAGTGGCGAGCCCGATCTTCCCCATCGGTGATGTCGGCG
ATATAGGCGCCAGCAACCGCACCTGTGGCGCCGGTGATGCCGGCCACGATGCGTCCGGCGTAGAGGATCG
AGATCTCGATCCCGCGAAATTAATACGACTCACTATAGGGGAATTGTGAGCGGATAACAATTCCCCTCTA
GAAATAATTTTGTTTAACTTTAAGAAGGAGATATACCATGGGTTCTTCTCACCATCACCATCACCATGAA
AACCTGTACTTCCAATCCAATGCACGCGATCACATGGTCCTGCACGAGTACGTGAACGCCGCCGGGATCA
CTGGTGGCGGAGGTTCTGGAGGCGGTGGATCGTACTTCCAATCCAATGCAGCTTCCTCCAGCGAGCTGAT
TAAGGAGAACATGCACATGAAGCTGTACATGGAGGGCACCGTGGACAACCATCACTTCAAGTGCACATCC
GAGGGCGAAGGCAAGCCCTACGAGGGCACCCAGACCATGAGAATCAAGGTGGTCGAGGGCGGCCCTCTCC
CCTTCGCCTTCGACATCCTGGCTACTAGCTTCCTCTACGGCAGCAAGACCTTCATCAACCACACCCAGGG
CATCCCCGACTTCTTCAAGCAGTCCTTCCCTGAGGGCTTCACATGGGAGAGAGTCACCACATACGAAGAC
GGGGGCGTGCTGACCGCTACCCAGGACACCAGCCTCCAGGACGGCTGCCTCATCTACAACGTCAAGATCA
GAGGGGTGAACTTCACATCCAACGGCCCTGTGATGCAGAAGAAAACACTCGGCTGGGAGGCCTTCACCGA
AACGCTGTACCCCGCTGACGGCGGCCTGGAAGGCAGAAACGACATGGCCCTGAAGCTCGTGGGCGGGAGC
CATCTGATCGCAAACATCAAGACCACATATAGATCCAAGAAACCCGCTAAGAACCTCAAGATGCCTGGCG
TCTACTATGTGGACTACAGACTGGAAAGAATCAAGGAGGCCAACAACGAAACCTACGTCGAGCAGCACGA
GGTGGCAGTGGCCAGATACTGCGACCTCCCTAGCAAACTGGGGCACAAGCTTAATGGCATTGGTAGTGGG
AGCAACGGCAGCAGCGGATCCGTGAGCCGCCGTCGCCGTCGCCGTCGCCGTCGCTAATAACATTGGAAGT
GGATAACGGATCCGAATTCGAGCGCCGTCGACAAGCTTGCGGCCGCACTCGAGCACCACCACCACCACCA
CTGAGATCCGGCTGCTAACAAAGCCCGAAAGGAAGCTGAGTTGGCTGCTGCCACCGCTGAGCAATAACTA
GCATAACCCCTTGGGGCCTCTAAACGGGTCTTGAGGGGTTTTTTGCTGAAAGGAGGAACTATATCCGGAT
TGGCGAATGGG
[124 nt withheld, positions 1552-1675]
C
[91 nt withheld, positions 1677-1767]
A
[49 nt withheld, positions 1769-1817]
CCTTTGACGTTGGAGTCCACGTTCTTT
[37 nt withheld, positions 1845-1881]
ACCCTATCTCGGTCTATTCTTTTGATTTATAAGGGATTTTGCCGATTTCGGCCTATTGGTTAAAAAATGA
GCTGATTTAACAAAAATTTAACGCGAATTTTAACAAACTAGTAACGTTTACAATTTCAGGTGGCACTTTT
CGGGGAAATGTGCGCGGAACCCCTATTTGTTTATTTTTCTAAATACATTCAAATATGTATCCGCTCATGA
ATTAATTCTTAGAAAAACTCATCGAGCATCAAATGAAACTGCAATTTATTCATATCAGGATTATCAATAC
CATATTTTTGAAAAAGCCGTTTCTGTAATGAAGGAGAAAACTCACCGAGGCAGTTCCATAGGATGGCAAG
ATCCTGGTATCGGTCTGCGATTCCGACTCGTCCAACATCAATACAACCTATTAATTTCCCCTCGTCAAAA
ATAAGGTTATCAAGTGAGAAATCACCATGAGTGACGACTGAATCCGGTGAGAATGGCAAAAGTTTATGCA
TTTCTTTCCAGACTTGTTCAACAGGCCAGCCATTACGCTCGTCATCAAAATCACTCGCATCAACCAAACC
GTTATTCATTCGTGATTGCGCCTGAGCGAGACGAAATACGCGATCGCTGTTAAAAGGACAATTACAAACA
GGAATCGAATGCAACCGGCGCAGGAACACTGCCAGCGCATCAACAATGTTTTCACCTGAATCAGGATATT
CTTCTAATACCTGGAATGCTGTTTTCCCGGGGATCGCAGTGGTGAGTAACCATGCATCATCAGGAGTACG
GATAAAATGCTTGATGGTCGGAAGAGGCATAAATTCCGTCAGCCAGTTTAGTCTGACCATCTCATCTGTA
ACATCATTGGCAACGCTACCTTTGCCATGTTTCAGAAACAACTCTGGCGCATCGGGCTTCCCATACAATC
GATAGATTGTCGCACCTGATTGCCCGACATTATCGCGAGCCCATTTATACCCATATAAATCAGCATCCAT
GTTGGAATTTAATCGCGGCCTAGAGCAAGACGTTTCCCGTTGAATATGGCTCATAACACCCCTTGTATTA
CTGTTTATGTAAGCAGACAGTTTTATTGTTCATGACCAAAATCCCTTAACGTGAGTTTTCGTTCCACTGA
GCGTCAGACCCCGTAGAAAAGATCAAAGGATCTTCTTGAGATCCTTTTTTTCTGCGCGTAATCTGCTGCT
TGCAAACAAAAAAACCACCGCTACCAGCGGTGGTTTGTTTGCCGGATCAAGAGCTACCAACTCTTTTTCC
GAAGGTAACTGGCTTCAGCAGAGCGCAGATACCAAATACTGTCCTTCTAGTGTAGCCGTAGTTAGGCCAC
CACTTCAAGAACTCTGTAGCACCGCCTACATACCTCGCTCTGCTAATCCTGTTACCAGTGGCTGCTGCCA
GTGGCGATAAGTCGTGTCTTACCGGGTTGGACTCAAGACGATAGTTACCGGATAAGGCGCAGCGGTCGGG
CTGAACGGGGGGTTCGTGCACACAGCCCAGCTTGGAGCGAACGACCTACACCGAACTGAGATACCTACAG
CGTGAGCTATGAGAAAGCGCCACGCTTCCCGAAGGGAGAAAGGCGGACAGGTATCCGGTAAGCGGCAGGG
TCGGAACAGGAGAGCGCACGAGGGAGCTTCCAGGGGGAAACGCCTGGTATCTTTATAGTCCTGTCGGGTT
TCGCCACCTCTGACTTGAGCGTCGATTTTTGTGATGCTCGTCAGGGGGGCGGAGCCTATGGAAAAACGCC
AGCAACGCGGCCTTTTTACGGTTCCTGGCCTTTTGCTGGCCTTTTGCTCACATGTTCTTTCCTGCGTTAT
CCCCTGATTCTGTGGATAACCGTATTACCGCCTTTGAGTGAGCTGATACCGCTCGCCGCAGCCGAACGAC
CGAGCGCAGCGAGTCAGTGAGCGAGGAAGCGGAAGAGCGCCTGATGCGGTATTTTCTCCTTACGCATCTG
TGCGGTATTTCACACCGCAATGGTGCACTCTCAGTACAATCTGCTCTGATGCCGCATAGTTAAGCCAGTA
TACACTCCGCTATCGCTACGTGACTGGGTCATGGCTGCGCCCCGACACCCGCCAACACCCGCTGACGCGC
CCTGACGGGCTTGTCTGCTCCCGGCATCCGCTTACAGACAAGCTGTGACCGTCTCCGGGAGCTGCATGTG
TCAGAGGTTTTCACCGTCATCACCGAAACGCGCGAGGCAGCTGCGGTAAAGCTCATCAGCGTGGTCGTGA
AGCGATTCACAGATGTCTGCCTGTTCATCCGCGTCCAGCTCGTTGAGTTTCTCCAGAAGCGTTAATGTCT
GGCTTCTGATAAAGCGGGCCATGTTAAGGGCGGTTTTTTCCTGTTTGGTCACTGATGCCTCCGTGTAAGG
GGGATTTCTGTTCATGGGGGTAATGATACCGATGAAACGAGAGAGGATGCTCACGATACGGGTTACTGAT
GATGAACATGCCCGGTTACTGGAACGTTGTGAGGGTAAACAACTGGCGGTATGGATGCGGCGGGACCAGA
GAAAAATCACTCAGGGTCAATGCCAGCGCTTCGTTAATACAGATGTAGGTGTTCCACAGGGTAGCCAGCA
GCATCCTGCGATGCAGATCCGGAACATAATGGTGCAGGGCGCTGACTTCCGCGTTTCCAGACTTTACGAA
ACACGGAAACCGAAGACCATTCATGTTGTTGCTCAGGTCGCAGACGTTTTGCAGCAGCAGTCGCTTCACG
TTCGCTCGCGTATCGGTGATTCATTCTGCTAACCAGTAAGGCAACCCCGCCAGCCTAGCCGGGTCCTCAA
CGACAGGAGCACGATCATGCGCACCCGTGGGGCCGCCATGCCGGCGATAATGGCCTGCTTCTCGCCGAAA
CGTTTGGTGGCGGGACCAGTGACGAAGGCTTGAGCGAGGGCGTGCAAGATTCCGAATACCGCAAGCGACA
GGCCGATCATCGTCGCGCTCCAGCGAAAGCGGTCCTCGCCGAAAATGACCCAGAGCGCTGCCGGCACCTG
TCCTACGAGTTGCATGATAAAGAAGACAGTCATAAGTGCGGCGACGATAGTCATGCCCCGCGCCCACCGG
AAGGAGCTGACTGGGTTGAAGGCTCTCAAGGGCATCGGTCGAGATCCCGGTGCCTAATGAGTGAGCTAAC
TTACATTAATTGCGTTGCGCTCACTGCCCGCTTTCCAGTCGGGAAACCTGTCGTGCCAGCTGCATTAATG
AATCGGCCAACGCGCGGGGAGAGGCGGTTTGCGTATTGGGCGCCAGGGTGGTTTTTCTTTTCACCAGTGA
GACGGGCAACAGCTGATTGCCCTTCACCGCCTGGCCCTGAGAGAGTTGCAGCAAGCGGTCCACGCTGGTT
TGCCCCAGCAGGCGAAAATCCTGTTTGATGGTGGTTAACGGCGGGATATAACATGAGCTGTCTTCGGTAT
CGTCGTATCCCACTACCGAGATATCCGCACCAACGCGCAGCCCGGACTCGGTAATGGCGCGCATTGCGCC
CAGCGCCATCTGATCGTTGGCAACCAGCATCGCAGTGGGAACGATACCCTCATTCAGCATTTGCATGGTT
TGTTGAAAACCGGACATGGCACTCCAGTCGCCTTCCCGTTCCGCTATCGGCTGAATTTGATTGCGAGTGA
GATATTTATGCCAGCCAGCCAGACGCAGACGCGCCGAGACAGAACTTAATGGGCCCGCTAACAGCGCGAT
TTGCTGGTGACCCAATGCGACCAGATGCTCCACGCCCAGTCGCGTACCGTCTTCATGGGAGAAAATAATA
CTGTTGATGGGTGTCTGGTCAGAGACATCAAGAAATAACGCCGGAACATTAGTGCAGGCAGCTTCCACAG
CAATGGCATCCTGGTCATCCAGCGGATAGTTAATGATCAGCCCACTGACGCGTTGCGCGAGAAGATTGTG
CACCGCCGCTTTACAGGCTTCGACGCCGCTTCGTTCTACCATCGACACCACCACGCTGGCACCCAGTTGA
TCGGCGCGAGATTTAATCGCCGCGACAATTTGCGACGGCGCGTGCAGGGCCAGACTGGAGGTGGCAACGC
CAATCAGCAACGACTGTTTGCCCGCCAGTTGTTGTGCCACGCGGTTGGGAATGTAATTCAGCTCCGCCAT
CGCCGCTTCCACTTTTTCCCGCGTTTTCGCAGAAACGTGGCTGGCCTGGTTCACCACGCGGGAAACGGTC
TGATAAGAGACACCGGCATACTCTGCGACATCGTATAACGTTACTGGTTTCACATTCACCACCCTGAATT
GACTCTCTTCCGGGCGCTATCATGCCATACCGCGAAAGGTTTTGCGCCATTCGATGGTGTCCGGGATCT
Features (pLannotate 1.2.2; 21 found; start..end, strand, type, name):
    301..319     +  promoter       T7 promoter: promoter for bacteriophage T7 RNA polymerase
    320..344     +  protein_bind   lac operator: The lac repressor binds to the lac operator to inhibit transcription in E. coli. This inhibition can be relieved by adding lactose or isopropyl-β-D-thiogalactopyranoside (IPTG). lac repressor encoded by lacI
    359..381     +  RBS            RBS: efficient ribosome binding site from bacteriophage T7 gene 10 (Olins and Rangwala, 1989)
    400..417     +  CDS            6xHis: 6xHis affinity tag
    418..434     +  CDS            TEV site (fragment): tobacco etch virus (TEV) protease recognition and cleavage site
    550..1245    +  CDS            TagBFP: TagBFP is a basic (constitutively fluorescent) blue fluorescent protein published in 2008, derived from Entacmaea quadricolor. It is reported to be a very rapidly-maturing monomer with very low acid sensitivity.
   1384..1401    +  CDS            9xHis (fragment): 9xHis affinity tag
   1411..1460    +  CDS            SET1 (fragment): solubility-enhancement tag derived from T7 phage gene 10B
   1468..1515    +  terminator     T7 terminator: transcription terminator for bacteriophage T7 RNA polymerase
   1552..1980    +  rep_origin     f1 ori (sequence partly withheld): f1 bacteriophage origin of replication; arrow indicates direction of (+) strand synthesis
   2034..2091    +  promoter       AmpR promoter (fragment): bla
   2100..2915    -  CDS            KanR: aminoglycoside phosphotransferase; aph(3')-Ia; confers resistance to kanamycin in bacteria or G418 (Geneticin®) in eukaryotes
   3037..3625    +  rep_origin     ori: high-copy-number ColE1/pMB1/pBR322/pUC origin of replication
   3811..3950    -  misc_feature   bom: basis of mobility region from pBR322
   4052..4243    -  CDS            rop: Rop protein, which maintains plasmids at low copy number; rop
   4260..4640    +  CDS            YPB1_ECOLX: Protein predicted: Swiss-Prot protein existence level 4. From Escherichia coli.
   4712..5003    -  CDS            TcR (fragment): tetracycline efflux protein; tet; confers resistance to tetracycline
   5018..5039    -  protein_bind   CAP binding site: CAP binding activates transcription in the presence of cAMP. E. coli catabolite activator protein
   5052..6134    -  CDS            lacI: lac repressor; lacI; The lac repressor binds to the lac operator to inhibit transcription in E. coli. This inhibition can be relieved by adding lactose or isopropyl-β-D-thiogalactopyranoside (IPTG).
   6135..6212    -  promoter       lacI promoter: lacI
   6220..279     -  CDS            TcR (fragment) (across the origin): tetracycline efflux protein; tet; confers resistance to tetracycline
