[The description below was written by a language model from this plasmid's Addgene catalogue record and pLannotate feature annotations shown in this document.]
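Description:
1BR9-BFP is a bacterial expression plasmid for producing a tagged blue fluorescent protein in E. coli. Its backbone, called 1BR9, has a pET-like layout. It carries a pBR322-type ColE1 origin together with the bom site and the rop gene, which fits the catalogue's low-copy designation. It also has an f1 phage origin and a kanamycin resistance gene (aph(3')-Ia) for selection. Short tetracycline-resistance fragments and a partial AmpR promoter appear to be non-functional remnants of the backbone's ancestry.

The expression cassette is driven by a T7 promoter followed directly by a lac operator and the T7 gene 10 ribosome binding site. The plasmid-encoded lacI repressor keeps transcription off until it is induced with IPTG in a host that supplies T7 RNA polymerase, and a T7 terminator closes the unit. The insert is TagBFP, a monomeric blue fluorescent protein derived from Entacmaea quadricolor, which was introduced by ligation-independent cloning. According to the catalogue, the backbone adds an N-terminal 6xHis tag and GFP11, the small eleventh β-strand of split GFP, as well as a C-terminal R9 nona-arginine cell-penetrating peptide. The automated annotation detects the 6xHis tag and a partial TEV protease site upstream of TagBFP, but it does not label GFP11 or R9, which presumably lie in the unannotated gaps flanking the coding sequence. The downstream partial His-tag and SET1 hits may simply be backbone sequence beyond the end of the reading frame.

The associated publication describes a delivered complementation assay in plants. This suggests the purified protein is used to assess peptide-mediated protein delivery, with GFP11 complementing its partner GFP fragment inside cells.
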