Addgene plasmid #202054: 1BR9-BFP
Purpose: E. coli expression vector for N-ter GFP11 and C-ter R9 tagged tagBFP.
Depositing lab: Markita Landry. Depositing organization: University of California, Berkeley. Publication: Delivered complementation in planta (DCIP) enables measurement of peptide-mediated protein delivery efficiency in plants. Wang JW, Squire HJ, Goh NS, Ni HM, Lien E, Wong C, Gonzalez-Grandio E, Landry MP. Commun Biol. 2023 Aug 12;6(1):840. doi: 10.1038/s42003-023-05191-5. PubMed 37573467.
Backbone
  Vector backbone: 1BR9
  Backbone size w/o insert (bp): 5513
  Total vector size (bp): 6223
  Vector type: Bacterial Expression
Growth in bacteria
  Bacterial resistance: Kanamycin, 50 μg/mL
  Growth temperature: 37°C
  Growth strain: DH5alpha
  Copy number: Low Copy
Gene/Insert
  Gene/Insert name: BFP
  Species: Entacmaea quadricolor
  Insert size (bp): 705
  Promoter: T7 Promoter
  Tag / fusion protein: 6xHis (N terminal on backbone); GFP11 (N terminal on backbone); R9 (C terminal on backbone)
  Cloning method: Ligation Independent Cloning
  Sequencing primers: 5′ TAATACGACTCACTATAGGG; 3′ GCTAGTTATTGCTCAGCGG
Terms and licenses: Academic/Nonprofit Terms; Industry Terms: Not Available to Industry
Depositor comments: Please visit https://www.biorxiv.org/content/10.1101/2022.05.03.490515v2 for bioRxiv preprint.
How to cite: 1BR9-BFP was a gift from Markita Landry (Addgene plasmid # 202054 ; http://n2t.net/addgene:202054 ; RRID:Addgene_202054)
